>Addgene plasmid #45890 | pCRII-SNORD115-11 | depositor partial sequence | sequence record 64409 | backbone sequence
AGCGCCCAATACGCAAACCGCCTCTCCCCGCGCGTTGGCCGATTCATTAATGCAGCTGGCACGACAGGTT
TCCCGACTGGAAAGCGGGCAGTGAGCGCAACGCAATTAATGTGAGTTAGCTCACTCATTAGGCACCCCAG
GCTTTACACTTTATGCTTCCGGCTCGTATGTTGTGTGGAATTGTGAGCGGATAACAATTTCACACAGGAA
ACAGCTATGACCATGATTACGCCAAGCTTGGTACCGAGCTCGGATCCACTAGTAACGGCCGCCAGTGTGC
TGGAATTCGCCCTTAAGGGCGAATTCTGCAGATATCCATCACACTGGCGGCCGCTCGAGCATGCATCTAG
AGGGCCCAATTCGCCCTATAGTGAGTCGTATTACAATTCACTGGCCGTCGTTTTACAACGTCGTGACTGG
GAAAACCCTGGCGTTACCCAACTTAATCGCCTTGCAGCACATCCCCCTTTCGCCAGCTGGCGTAATAGCG
AAGAGGCCCGCACCGATCGCCCTTCCCAACAGTTGCGCAGCCTGAATGGCGAATGG
[124 nt withheld, positions 547-670]
C
[91 nt withheld, positions 672-762]
A
[49 nt withheld, positions 764-812]
CCTTTGACGTTGGAGTCCACGTTCTTT
[37 nt withheld, positions 840-876]
ACCCTATCTCGGTCTATTCTTTTGATTTATAAGGGATTTTGCCGATTTCGGCCTATTGGTTAAAAAATGA
GCTGATTTAACAAAAATTTAACGCGAATTTTAACAAAATTCAGGGCGCAAGGGCTGCTAAAGGAAGCGGA
ACACGTAGAAAGCCAGTCCGCAGAAACGGTGCTGACCCCGGATGAATGTCAGCTACTGGGCTATCTGGAC
AAGGGAAAACGCAAGCGCAAAGAGAAAGCAGGTAGCTTGCAGTGGGCTTACATGGCGATAGCTAGACTGG
GCGGTTTTATGGACAGCAAGCGAACCGGAATTGCCAGCTGGGGCGCCCTCTGGTAAGGTTGGGAAGCCCT
GCAAAGTAAACTGGATGGCTTTCTTGCCGCCAAGGATCTGATGGCGCAGGGGATCAAGATCTGATCAAGA
GACAGGATGAGGATCGTTTCGCATGATTGAACAAGATGGATTGCACGCAGGTTCTCCGGCCGCTTGGGTG
GAGAGGCTATTCGGCTATGACTGGGCACAACAGACAATCGGCTGCTCTGATGCCGCCGTGTTCCGGCTGT
CAGCGCAGGGGCGCCCGGTTCTTTTTGTCAAGACCGACCTGTCCGGTGCCCTGAATGAACTGCAGGACGA
GGCAGCGCGGCTATCGTGGCTGGCCACGACGGGCGTTCCTTGCGCAGCTGTGCTCGACGTTGTCACTGAA
GCGGGAAGGGACTGGCTGCTATTGGGCGAAGTGCCGGGGCAGGATCTCCTGTCATCCCACCTTGCTCCTG
CCGAGAAAGTATCCATCATGGCTGATGCAATGCGGCGGCTGCATACGCTTGATCCGGCTACCTGCCCATT
CGACCACCAAGCGAAACATCGCATCGAGCGAGCACGTACTCGGATGGAAGCCGGTCTTGTCGATCAGGAT
GATCTGGACGAAGAGCATCAGGGGCTCGCGCCAGCCGAACTGTTCGCCAGGCTCAAGGCGCGCATGCCCG
ACGGCGAGGATCTCGTCGTGACCCATGGCGATGCCTGCTTGCCGAATATCATGGTGGAAAATGGCCGCTT
TTCTGGATTCATCGACTGTGGCCGGCTGGGTGTGGCGGACCGCTATCAGGACATAGCGTTGGCTACCCGT
GATATTGCTGAAGAGCTTGGCGGCGAATGGGCTGACCGCTTCCTCGTGCTTTACGGTATCGCCGCTCCCG
ATTCGCAGCGCATCGCCTTCTATCGCCTTCTTGACGAGTTCTTCTGAATTGAAAAAGGAAGAGTATGAGT
ATTCAACATTTCCGTGTCGCCCTTATTCCCTTTTTTGCGGCATTTTGCCTTCCTGTTTTTGCTCACCCAG
AAACGCTGGTGAAAGTAAAAGATGCTGAAGATCAGTTGGGTGCACGAGTGGGTTACATCGAACTGGATCT
CAACAGCGGTAAGATCCTTGAGAGTTTTCGCCCCGAAGAACGTTTTCCAATGATGAGCACTTTTAAAGTT
CTGCTATGTGGCGCGGTATTATCCCGTATTGACGCCGGGCAAGAGCAACTCGGTCGCCGCATACACTATT
CTCAGAATGACTTGGTTGAGTACTCACCAGTCACAGAAAAGCATCTTACGGATGGCATGACAGTAAGAGA
ATTATGCAGTGCTGCCATAACCATGAGTGATAACACTGCGGCCAACTTACTTCTGACAACGATCGGAGGA
CCGAAGGAGCTAACCGCTTTTTTGCACAACATGGGGGATCATGTAACTCGCCTTGATCGTTGGGAACCGG
AGCTGAATGAAGCCATACCAAACGACGAGCGTGACACCACGATGCCTGTAGCAATGGCAACAACGTTGCG
CAAACTATTAACTGGCGAACTACTTACTCTAGCTTCCCGGCAACAATTAATAGACTGGATGGAGGCGGAT
AAAGTTGCAGGACCACTTCTGCGCTCGGCCCTTCCGGCTGGCTGGTTTATTGCTGATAAATCTGGAGCCG
GTGAGCGTGGGTCTCGCGGTATCATTGCAGCACTGGGGCCAGATGGTAAGCCCTCCCGTATCGTAGTTAT
CTACACGACGGGGAGTCAGGCAACTATGGATGAACGAAATAGACAGATCGCTGAGATAGGTGCCTCACTG
ATTAAGCATTGGTAACTGTCAGACCAAGTTTACTCATATATACTTTAGATTGATTTAAAACTTCATTTTT
AATTTAAAAGGATCTAGGTGAAGATCCTTTTTGATAATCTCATGACCAAAATCCCTTAACGTGAGTTTTC
GTTCCACTGAGCGTCAGACCCCGTAGAAAAGATCAAAGGATCTTCTTGAGATCCTTTTTTTCTGCGCGTA
ATCTGCTGCTTGCAAACAAAAAAACCACCGCTACCAGCGGTGGTTTGTTTGCCGGATCAAGAGCTACCAA
CTCTTTTTCCGAAGGTAACTGGCTTCAGCAGAGCGCAGATACCAAATACTGTTCTTCTAGTGTAGCCGTA
GTTAGGCCACCACTTCAAGAACTCTGTAGCACCGCCTACATACCTCGCTCTGCTAATCCTGTTACCAGTG
GCTGCTGCCAGTGGCGATAAGTCGTGTCTTACCGGGTTGGACTCAAGACGATAGTTACCGGATAAGGCGC
AGCGGTCGGGCTGAACGGGGGGTTCGTGCACACAGCCCAGCTTGGAGCGAACGACCTACACCGAACTGAG
ATACCTACAGCGTGAGCTATGAGAAAGCGCCACGCTTCCCGAAGGGAGAAAGGCGGACAGGTATCCGGTA
AGCGGCAGGGTCGGAACAGGAGAGCGCACGAGGGAGCTTCCAGGGGGAAACGCCTGGTATCTTTATAGTC
CTGTCGGGTTTCGCCACCTCTGACTTGAGCGTCGATTTTTGTGATGCTCGTCAGGGGGGCGGAGCCTATG
GAAAAACGCCAGCAACGCGGCCTTTTTACGGTTCCTGGCCTTTTGCTGGCCTTTTGCTCACATGTTCTTT
CCTGCGTTATCCCCTGATTCTGTGGATAACCGTATTACCGCCTTTGAGTGAGCTGATACCGCTCGCCGCA
GCCGAACGACCGAGCGCAGCGAGTCAGTGAGCGAGGAAGCGGAAG
