>Addgene plasmid #45890 | pCRII-SNORD115-11 | addgene partial sequence | sequence record 67768 | M13_pUC_fwd
TATAGGGCGAATTGGGCCCTCTAGATGCATGCTCGAGCGGCCGCCAGTGTGATGGATATCTGCAGAATTC
GCCCTTGGCCTCAGCGTAATCCTATTGAGCATGATTTTTAAGTCATCACCTCTCTTCAGGACAATATAAG
GTTCTCATCATTGACCCAAGGGCGAATTCCAGCACACTGGCGGCCGTTACTAGTGGATCCGAGCTCGGTA
CCAAGCTTGATGCATAGCTTGAGTATTCTATAGTGTCACCTAAATAGCTTGGCGTAATCATGGTCATAGC
TGTTTCCTGTGTGAAATTGTTATCCGCTCACAATTCCACACAACATACGAGCCGGAAGCATAAAGTGTAA
AGCCTGGGGTGCCTAATGAGTGAGCTAACTCACATTAATTGCGTTGCGCTCACTGCCCGCTTTCCAGTCG
GGAAACCTGTCGTGCCAGCTGCATTAATGAATCGGCCAACGCGCGGGGAGAGGCGGTTTGCGTATTGGGC
GCTCTTCCGCTTCCTCGCTCACTGACTCGCTGCGCTCGGTCGTTCGGCTGCGGCGAGCGGTATCAGCTCA
CTCAAAGGCGGTAATACGGTTATCCACAGAATCAGGGGATAACGCAGGAAAGAACATGTGAGCAAAAGGC
CAGCAAAAGGCCAGGAACCGTAAAAAGGCCGCGTTGCTGGCGTTTTTCCATAGGCTCCGCCCCCCTGACG
AGCATCACAAAAATCGACGCTCAAGTCAGAGGTGGCGAAACCCGACAGGACTATAAAGATACCAGGCGTT
TCCCCCTGGAAGCTCCCTCGTGCGCTC
