[The description below was written by a language model from this plasmid's Addgene catalogue record.]
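Description:
pCRII-SNORD115-11 is a small bacterial cloning plasmid in which a human C/D box small nucleolar RNA sequence has been inserted into the pCRII backbone by TOPO cloning. The catalogue lists the vector type as unspecified, but pCRII is a standard TOPO TA vector for capturing PCR products. The plasmid is maintained at high copy in E. coli under ampicillin selection. No feature table accompanies the record, so the origin of replication, any additional markers and the promoters flanking the cloning site are not documented here, nor is the orientation of the insert.

The insert is 82 bp and corresponds to SNORD115-11 (also called HBII-52-11), one copy of the SNORD115/HBII-52 snoRNA cluster in Homo sapiens. The record specifies that it is the snoRNA alone, without the flanking exons or the host intron from which such snoRNAs are normally processed. The clone therefore carries only the snoRNA sequence rather than a minigene capable of intron-dependent snoRNA biogenesis in cells, and no mammalian expression elements are recorded.

The associated publication concerns the molecular characterisation of a patient presumed to have Prader-Willi syndrome, a disorder linked to the chromosomal region that contains this snoRNA cluster. The record does not state the exact use of the plasmid. A short snoRNA-only clone in a PCR cloning vector of this kind would typically serve as a sequence-verified template or reference, for example for generating probes or standards to detect SNORD115 expression, but that purpose is an inference rather than a recorded fact.
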