Addgene plasmid #45890: pCRII-SNORD115-11
Depositing lab: Stefan Stamm. Depositing organization: University of Kentucky. Publication: Molecular characterization of a patient presumed to have prader-willi syndrome. Falaleeva M, Sulsona CR, Zielke HR, Currey KM, de la Grange P, Aslanzadeh V, Driscoll DJ, Stamm S. Clin Med Insights Case Rep. 2013 May 5;6:79-86. doi: 10.4137/CCRep.S11510. Print 2013. PubMed 23700380.
Backbone
  Vector backbone: pCRII
  Vector type: Unspecified
Growth in bacteria
  Bacterial resistance: Ampicillin, 100 μg/mL
  Growth temperature: 37°C
  Growth strain: XL1 Blue
  Copy number: High Copy
Gene/Insert
  Gene/Insert name: SNORD115 without flanking exons and intron (alt name: HBII-52)
  Species: H. sapiens (human)
  Insert size (bp): 82
  GenBank ID: Entrez Gene: 100033448
  Entrez Gene: SNORD115-11 (a.k.a. HBII-52-11)
  Cloning method: TOPO Cloning
  Sequencing primers: 5′ gggtcaatgatgagaaccttat; 3′ ggcctcagcgtaatcctat
Terms and licenses: Academic/Nonprofit Terms; Industry Terms: Not Available to Industry
How to cite: pCRII-SNORD115-11 was a gift from Stefan Stamm (Addgene plasmid # 45890 ; http://n2t.net/addgene:45890 ; RRID:Addgene_45890)
